Addgene plasmid #237378: pTCB-nivoLC
Purpose: pTwist CMV BetaGlobin encoding nivolumab light chain
Depositing lab: Carolyn Bertozzi & Jessica Stark. Depositing organization: Stanford University. Publication: Antibody-lectin chimeras for glyco-immune checkpoint blockade. Stark JC, Gray MA, Ibarlucea-Benitez I, Lustig M, Bond A, Cho B, Govil I, Luu T, Priestley MJ, Veth TS, Errington WJ, Bruncsics B, Ribi MK, Williams LA, Sarkar CA, Wisnovsky S, Riley NM, Morrissey MA, Valerius T, Ravetch JV, Bertozzi CR. Nat Biotechnol. 2025 Dec 16. doi: 10.1038/s41587-025-02884-6. PubMed 41402487.
Backbone
  Vector backbone: pTwist CMV BetaGlobin
  Backbone manufacturer: Twist Bioscience
  Backbone size w/o insert (bp): 4832
  Total vector size (bp): 5534
  Vector type: Mammalian Expression
Growth in bacteria
  Bacterial resistance: Ampicillin, 100 μg/mL
  Growth temperature: 37°C
  Growth strain: DH5alpha
  Copy number: High Copy
Gene/Insert
  Gene/Insert name: nivolumab light chain
  Species: H. sapiens (human)
  Insert size (bp): 702
  Promoter: CMV
  Cloning method: Restriction Enzyme; 5′ cloning site XhoI (not destroyed); 3′ cloning site NheI (not destroyed)
  Sequencing primers: 5′ N/A
Terms and licenses: Academic/Nonprofit Terms; Industry Terms: Not Available to Industry
Depositor comments: Please visit https://doi.org/10.1101/2022.10.26.513931 for bioRxiv preprint.
How to cite: pTCB-nivoLC was a gift from Carolyn Bertozzi & Jessica Stark (Addgene plasmid # 237378 ; http://n2t.net/addgene:237378 ; RRID:Addgene_237378)
