[The description below was written by a language model from this plasmid's Addgene catalogue record and pLannotate feature annotations shown in this document.]
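Description:
pTCB-nivoLC is a 5.5 kb mammalian expression plasmid built on the commercial pTwist CMV BetaGlobin backbone and carrying the light chain of nivolumab, a human anti-PD-1 antibody. It is propagated in E. coli through a high-copy ColE1/pUC-type origin and selected with ampicillin via a full-length β-lactamase (AmpR) gene. No mammalian selection marker is annotated, which is consistent with transient expression, although the record does not state this explicitly.

The 702 bp insert was cloned between XhoI and NheI sites, both of which are retained. In the feature table it appears as a kappa light chain: a variable region matching human IGKV3-11, followed by the human kappa constant region (IGKC). The short stretch upstream of the annotated V segment may encode a secretion leader, but it is not annotated. Because the sequence is circular, the expression cassette wraps around the numbering origin. The CMV immediate early enhancer and promoter elements lie near the end of the record, followed by a truncated human β-globin intron, which generally improves mRNA processing and expression. The coding sequence comes next, and an SV40 polyadenylation signal lies downstream of it, although it is annotated on the opposite strand. The cassette is bracketed by 5′ and 3′ β-globin insulator elements, and bacterial T7 and rrnG terminators plus an upstream synthetic poly(A) signal limit read-through from the backbone.

On its own the plasmid yields only the light chain, so it would need to be co-expressed with a matching heavy chain construct to produce assembled antibody. The associated publication concerns antibody-lectin chimeras for glyco-immune checkpoint blockade, which suggests it serves to make nivolumab-based reagents in that setting.
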