Features (pLannotate 1.2.2; 18 found; start..end, strand, type, name):
     64..348     +  CDS            IGKV3-11 (fragment): KV311_HUMAN - Experimental evidence at protein level: Swiss-Prot protein existence level 1. V region of the variable domain of immunoglobulin light chains that participates in the antigen recognition (PubMed:24600447). Immunoglobulins, also known as antibodies, are membrane-bound or secreted glycoproteins produced by B lymphocytes. In the recognition phase of humoral immunity, the membrane-bound immunoglobulins serve as receptors which, upon binding of a specific antigen, trigger the clonal expansion and differentiation of B lymphocytes into immunoglobulins- secreting plasma cells. Secreted im
    385..705     +  CDS            IGKC: IGKC_HUMAN - Experimental evidence at protein level: Swiss-Prot protein existence level 1. Constant region of immunoglobulin light chains. Immunoglobulins, also known as antibodies, are membrane-bound or secreted glycoproteins produced by B lymphocytes. In the recognition phase of humoral immunity, the membrane-bound immunoglobulins serve as receptors which, upon binding of a specific antigen, trigger the clonal expansion and differentiation of B lymphocytes into immunoglobulins- secreting plasma cells. Secreted immunoglobulins mediate the effector phase of humoral immunity, which results in t
    758..879     -  polyA_signal   SV40 poly(A) signal: SV40 polyadenylation signal
    902..971     -  CDS            large T antigen (fragment): large T antigen from SV40 (simian virus 40)
    994..1040    +  terminator     T7 terminator: transcription terminator for bacteriophage T7 RNA polymerase
   1070..1206    +  terminator     rrnG terminator: transcription terminator from the E. coli ribosomal RNA rrnG operon (Albrechtsen et al., 1991)
   1251..1322    +  misc_feature   3' β-globin insulator: insulator downstream of the human β-globin locus (Farrell et al., 2002)
   1548..2136    -  rep_origin     ori: high-copy-number ColE1/pMB1/pBR322/pUC origin of replication
   2308..2372    -  CDS            bla(M) (fragment): β-lactamase lacking the signal sequence; bla(M); allows cytosolic expression of β-lactamase
   2882..3742    +  CDS            AmpR: β-lactamase; bla; confers resistance to ampicillin, carbenicillin, and related antibiotics
   3755..3891    +  terminator     rrnG terminator: transcription terminator from the E. coli ribosomal RNA rrnG operon (Albrechtsen et al., 1991)
   4043..4114    +  misc_feature   5' β-globin insulator: insulator upstream of the human β-globin locus (Farrell et al., 2002)
   4119..4165    -  terminator     T7 terminator: transcription terminator for bacteriophage T7 RNA polymerase
   4183..4231    -  polyA_signal   poly(A) signal: synthetic polyadenylation signal
   4312..4615    +  enhancer       CMV enhancer: human cytomegalovirus immediate early enhancer
   4688..4705    -  promoter       CMV promoter (fragment): human cytomegalovirus (CMV) immediate early promoter
   4768..4819    +  promoter       CMVd2 promoter: truncated human cytomegalovirus (CMV) immediate early promoter that yields moderately reduced expression relative to the full-length promoter
   4953..5428    +  intron         β-globin intron: internally truncated intron from human β-globin
>Addgene plasmid #237378 | pTCB-nivoLC | addgene full sequence | sequence record 487873 | Addgene NGS Result
CTCGAGATGGGATGGTCATGTATCATCCTTTTTCTAGTAGCAACTGCAACCGGTGTACATTCCGAGATCG
TTCTTACTCAATCTCCTGCAACGCTTTCCCTCAGTCCAGGAGAACGCGCGACCCTTTCATGCAGAGCCTC
TCAGAGTGTTTCCTCATATCTCGCCTGGTATCAGCAAAAACCAGGGCAAGCACCCCGCTTGTTGATTTAC
GACGCGAGCAATCGGGCCACAGGCATTCCAGCCAGGTTTTCAGGAAGCGGATCAGGCACCGATTTCACGC
TGACCATTAGCTCCCTTGAGCCAGAAGATTTCGCAGTCTACTATTGTCAGCAATCATCAAACTGGCCTCG
AACCTTCGGCCAGGGTACAAAAGTTGAAATAAAGCGCACCGTCGCCGCGCCCAGCGTGTTCATCTTCCCG
CCCAGCGACGAGCAGCTGAAGAGCGGCACGGCCAGCGTGGTCTGCCTGCTCAACAACTTCTACCCCCGGG
AGGCCAAGGTGCAGTGGAAGGTGGACAACGCCCTGCAGTCGGGGAACAGCCAGGAGAGCGTCACCGAGCA
GGACAGCAAGGACAGCACCTACAGCCTGTCGAGCACCCTCACGCTGAGCAAGGCCGACTACGAGAAGCAC
AAGGTGTACGCGTGCGAGGTGACCCACCAGGGCCTGAGCAGCCCCGTCACCAAGTCGTTCAACCGCGGAG
AATGCTGAGCTAGCTTGACTGACTGAGATACAGCGTACCTTCAGCTCACAGACATGATAAGATACATTGA
TGAGTTTGGACAAACCACAACTAGAATGCAGTGAAAAAAATGCTTTATTTGTGAAATTTGTGATGCTATT
GCTTTATTTGTAACCATTATAAGCTGCAATAAACAAGTTAACAACAACAATTGCATTCATTTTATGTTTC
AGGTTCAGGGGGAGGTGTGGGAGGTTTTTTAAAGCAAGTAAAACCTCTACAAATGTGGTATTGGCCCATC
TCTATCGGTATCGTAGCATAACCCCTTGGGGCCTCTAAACGGGTCTTGAGGGGTTTTTTGTGCCCCTCGG
GCCGGATTGCTATCTACCGGCATTGGCGCAGAAAAAAATGCCTGATGCGACGCTGCGCGTCTTATACTCC
CACATATGCCAGATTCAGCAACGGATACGGCTTCCCCAACTTGCCCACTTCCATACGTGTCCTCCTTACC
AGAAATTTATCCTTAAGGTCGTCAGCTATCCTGCAGGCGATCTCTCGATTTCGATCAAGACATTCCTTTA
ATGGTCTTTTCTGGACACCACTAGGGGTCAGAAGTAGTTCATCAAACTTTCTTCCCTCCCTAATCTCATT
GGTTACCTTGGGCTATCGAAACTTAATTAACCAGTCAAGTCAGCTACTTGGCGAGATCGACTTGTCTGGG
TTTCGACTACGCTCAGAATTGCGTCAGTCAAGTTCGATCTGGTCCTTGCTATTGCACCCGTTCTCCGATT
ACGAGTTTCATTTAAATCATGTGAGCAAAAGGCCAGCAAAAGGCCAGGAACCGTAAAAAGGCCGCGTTGC
TGGCGTTTTTCCATAGGCTCCGCCCCCCTGACGAGCATCACAAAAATCGACGCTCAAGTCAGAGGTGGCG
AAACCCGACAGGACTATAAAGATACCAGGCGTTTCCCCCTGGAAGCTCCCTCGTGCGCTCTCCTGTTCCG
ACCCTGCCGCTTACCGGATACCTGTCCGCCTTTCTCCCTTCGGGAAGCGTGGCGCTTTCTCATAGCTCAC
GCTGTAGGTATCTCAGTTCGGTGTAGGTCGTTCGCTCCAAGCTGGGCTGTGTGCACGAACCCCCCGTTCA
GCCCGACCGCTGCGCCTTATCCGGTAACTATCGTCTTGAGTCCAACCCGGTAAGACACGACTTATCGCCA
CTGGCAGCAGCCACTGGTAACAGGATTAGCAGAGCGAGGTATGTAGGCGGTGCTACAGAGTTCTTGAAGT
GGTGGCCTAACTACGGCTACACTAGAAGAACAGTATTTGGTATCTGCGCTCTGCTGAAGCCAGTTACCTT
CGGAAAAAGAGTTGGTAGCTCTTGATCCGGCAAACAAACCACCGCTGGTAGCGGTGGTTTTTTTGTTTGC
AAGCAGCAGATTACGCGCAGAAAAAAAGGATCTCAAGAAGATCCTTTGATCTTTTCTACGGGGTCTGACG
CTCAGTGGAACGAAAACTCACGTTAAGGGATTTTGGTCATGAGATTATCAAAAAGGATCTTCACCTAGAT
CCTTTTAAATTAAAAATGAAGTTTTAAATCAATCTAAAGTATATATGAGTAAACTTGGTCTGACAGTTAC
CAATGCTTAATCAGTGAGGCACCTATCTCAGCGATCTGTCTATTTCGTTCATCCATAGTTGCATTTAAAT
TTCCGAACTCTCCAAGGCCCTCGTCGGAAAATCTTCAAACCTTTCGTCCGATCCATCTTGCAGGCTACCT
CTCGAACGAACTATCGCAAGTCTCTTGGCCGGCCTTGCGCCTTGGCTATTGCTTGGCAGCGCCTATCGCC
AGGTATTACTCCAATCCCGAATATCCGAGATCGGGATCACCCGAGAGAAGTTCAACCTACATCCTCAATC
CCGATCTATCCGAGATCCGAGGAATATCGAAATCGGGGCGCGCCTGGTGTACCGAGAACGATCCTCTCAG
TGCGAGTCTCGACGATCCATATCGTTGCTTGGCAGTCAGCCAGTCGGAATCCAGCTTGGGACCCAGGAAG
TCCAATCGTCAGATATTGTACTCAAGCCTGGTCACGGCAGCGTACCGATCTGTTTAAACCTAGATATTGA
TAGTCTGATCGGTCAACGTATAATCGAGTCCTAGCTTTTGCAAACATCTATCAAGAGACAGGATCAGCAG
GAGGCTTTCGCATGAGTATTCAACATTTCCGTGTCGCCCTTATTCCCTTTTTTGCGGCATTTTGCCTTCC
TGTTTTTGCTCACCCAGAAACGCTGGTGAAAGTAAAAGATGCTGAAGATCAGTTGGGTGCGCGAGTGGGT
TACATCGAACTGGATCTCAACAGCGGTAAGATCCTTGAGAGTTTTCGCCCCGAAGAACGCTTTCCAATGA
TGAGCACTTTTAAAGTTCTGCTATGTGGCGCGGTATTATCCCGTATTGACGCCGGGCAAGAGCAACTCGG
TCGCCGCATACACTATTCTCAGAATGACTTGGTTGAGTATTCACCAGTCACAGAAAAGCATCTTACGGAT
GGCATGACAGTAAGAGAATTATGCAGTGCTGCCATAACCATGAGTGATAACACTGCGGCCAACTTACTTC
TGACAACGATTGGAGGACCGAAGGAGCTAACCGCTTTTTTGCACAACATGGGGGATCATGTAACTCGCCT
TGATCGTTGGGAACCGGAGCTGAATGAAGCCATACCAAACGACGAGCGTGACACCACGATGCCTGTAGCA
ATGGCAACAACCTTGCGTAAACTATTAACTGGCGAACTACTTACTCTAGCTTCCCGGCAACAGTTGATAG
ACTGGATGGAGGCGGATAAAGTTGCAGGACCACTTCTGCGCTCGGCCCTTCCGGCTGGCTGGTTTATTGC
TGATAAATCTGGAGCCGGTGAGCGTGGGTCTCGCGGTATCATTGCAGCACTGGGGCCAGATGGTAAGCCC
TCCCGTATCGTAGTTATCTACACGACGGGGAGTCAGGCAACTATGGATGAACGAAATAGACAGATCGCTG
AGATAGGTGCCTCACTGATTAAGCATTGGTAACCGATTCTAGGTGCATTGGCGCAGAAAAAAATGCCTGA
TGCGACGCTGCGCGTCTTATACTCCCACATATGCCAGATTCAGCAACGGATACGGCTTCCCCAACTTGCC
CACTTCCATACGTGTCCTCCTTACCAGAAATTTATCCTTAAGATCCCGAATCGTTTAAACTCGACTCTGG
CTCTATCGAATCTCCGTCGTTTCGAGCTTACGCGAACAGCCGTGGCGCTCATTTGCTCGTCGGGCATCGA
ATCTCGTCAGCTATCGTCAGCTTACCTTTTTGGCAGCGATCGCGGCTCCCGACATCTTGGACCATTAGCT
CCACAGGTATCTTCTTCCCTCTAGTGGTCATAACAGCAGCTTCAGCTACCTCTCAATTCAAAAAACCCCT
CAAGACCCGTTTAGAGGCCCCAAGGGGTTATGCTATCAATCGTTGCGTTACACACACAAAAAACCAACAC
ACATCCATCTTCGATGGATAGCGATTTTATTATCTAACTGCTGATCGAGTGTAGCCAGATCTAGTAATCA
ATTACGGGGTCATTAGTTCATAGCCCATATATGGAGTTCCGCGTTACATAACTTACGGTAAATGGCCCGC
CTGGCTGACCGCCCAACGACCCCCGCCCATTGACGTCAATAATGACGTATGTTCCCATAGTAACGCCAAT
AGGGACTTTCCATTGACGTCAATGGGTGGAGTATTTACGGTAAACTGCCCACTTGGCAGTACATCAAGTG
TATCATATGCCAAGTACGCCCCCTATTGACGTCAATGACGGTAAATGGCCCGCCTGGCATTATGCCCAGT
ACATGACCTTATGGGACTTTCCTACTTGGCAGTACATCTACGTATTAGTCATCGCTATTACCATGCTGAT
GCGGTTTTGGCAGTACATCAATGGGCGTGGATAGCGGTTTGACTCACGGGGATTTCCAAGTCTCCACCCC
ATTGACGTCAATGGGAGTTTGTTTTGGCACCAAAATCAACGGGACTTTCCAAAATGTCGTAACAACTCCG
CCCCATTGACGCAAATGGGCGGTAGGCGTGTACGGTGGGAGGTCTATATAAGCAGAGCTGGTTTAGTGAA
CCGTCAGATCGCCTGGAGACGCCATCCACGCTGTTTTGACCTCCATAGAAGACACCGGGACCGATCCAGC
CTCCCCTCGAAGCTTACATGTGGTACCGAGCTCGGATCCTGAGAACTTCAGGGTGAGTCTATGGGACCCT
TGATGTTTTCTTTCCCCTTCTTTTCTATGGTTAAGTTCATGTCATAGGAAGGGGAGAAGTAACAGGGTAC
ACATATTGACCAAATCAGGGTAATTTTGCATTTGTAATTTTAAAAAATGCTTTCTTCTTTTAATATACTT
TTTTGTTTATCTTATTTCTAATACTTTCCCTAATCTCTTTCTTTCAGGGCAATAATGATACAATGTATCA
TGCCTCTTTGCACCATTCTAAAGAATAACAGTGATAATTTCTGGGTTAAGGCAATAGCAATATTTCTGCA
TATAAATATTTCTGCATATAAATTGTAACTGATGTAAGAGGTTTCATATTGCTAATAGCAGCTACAATCC
AGCTACCATTCTGCTTTTATTTTATGGTTGGGATAAGGCTGGATTATTCTGAGTCCAAGCTAGGCCCTTT
TGCTAATCATGTTCATACCTCTTATCTTCCTCCCACAGCTCCTGGGCAACGTGCTGGTCTGTGTGCTGGC
CCATCACTTTGGCAAAGGCGGCCGCTGCCAAGCTTCCGAGCTCTCGAATTCAAAGGAGGTACCGCGATAT
CTAC
